Addgene plasmid #154591: pEPKK0CM0064
Purpose: Phytobricks Level 0 part
Depositing lab: Nicola Patron. Depositing organization: Earlham Institute. Publication: Rational design of minimal synthetic promoters for plants. Cai YM, Kallam K, Tidd H, Gendarini G, Salzman A, Patron NJ. Nucleic Acids Res. 2020 Aug 28. pii: 5897334. doi: 10.1093/nar/gkaa682. PubMed 32856047.
Backbone
  Vector backbone: pUAP1
  Vector type: Synthetic Biology
Growth in bacteria
  Bacterial resistance: Chloramphenicol, 25 μg/mL
  Growth temperature: 37°C
  Growth strain: NEB Stable
  Copy number: High Copy
Gene/Insert
  Gene/Insert name: MinSyn_069
  Species: Synthetic
  Cloning method: Restriction Enzyme; 5′ cloning site BpiI (destroyed during cloning); 3′ cloning site BpiI (destroyed during cloning)
Terms and licenses: Academic/Nonprofit Terms; Industry Terms: Not Available to Industry
Depositor comments: Please visit https://www.biorxiv.org/content/10.1101/2020.05.14.095406v1 for bioRxiv preprint.
How to cite: pEPKK0CM0064 was a gift from Nicola Patron (Addgene plasmid # 154591 ; http://n2t.net/addgene:154591 ; RRID:Addgene_154591)
