[The description below was written by a language model from this plasmid's Addgene catalogue record and pLannotate feature annotations shown in this document.]
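Description:
pEPKK0CM0064 is a small (about 2.2 kb) Phytobrick Level 0 part plasmid built in the pUAP1 universal acceptor backbone, a synthetic biology vector for Type IIS (Golden Gate/MoClo-style) assembly of plant constructs. It is propagated in E. coli at high copy from a ColE1/pUC-type origin and selected with chloramphenicol. Resistance comes from the cat gene, which is driven by its native promoter and followed by the lambda t0 terminator. The annotation also flags a short fragment resembling the RSF origin; this appears to be only a partial match, not a second functional replicon.

The insert is MinSyn_069, a synthetic sequence cloned through BpiI sites that were destroyed during cloning, as is usual when a part is domesticated into a universal acceptor. The associated publication concerns the rational design of minimal synthetic promoters for plants, so MinSyn_069 is most likely one of those promoter parts, although the record does not state its composition or regulatory behaviour. The feature table does not annotate the insert as a promoter. Between a putative bacterial terminator and the his operon terminator, which flank the cloning position and insulate it from plasmid transcription, it detects two tandem copies of the minimal attB site for φC31 integrase. This suggests that the synthetic promoter contains repeated φC31 attB sequences, perhaps as binding sites for an orthogonal regulator, but the record does not confirm that role.

As a Level 0 standard part, the plasmid carries no complete plant expression unit. It is meant to be combined with other Phytobrick parts, such as coding sequences and terminators, in one-step assemblies that build transcriptional units for plant synthetic biology.
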