Features (pLannotate 1.2.2; 9 found; start..end, strand, type, name):
     20..608     -  rep_origin     ori: high-copy-number ColE1/pMB1/pBR322/pUC origin of replication
    791..885     -  terminator     lambda t0 terminator: transcription terminator from phage lambda
    909..1565    -  CDS            cat: CAT_ECOLX - Experimental evidence at protein level: Swiss-Prot protein existence level 1. This enzyme is an effector of chloramphenicol resistance in bacteria. From Escherichia coli. This protein is used as a marker in many commonly used cloning vectors, such as pACYC184.
   1566..1663    -  promoter       cat promoter: promoter of the E. coli cat gene encoding chloramphenicol acetyltransferase
   1749..1792    -  terminator     bacterial terminator: putative bacterial transcription terminator
   1820..1853    +  protein_bind   attB: minimal attB site for the φC31 integrase (Groth et al., 2000) phage φC31 integrase
   1879..1912    +  protein_bind   attB: minimal attB site for the φC31 integrase (Groth et al., 2000) phage φC31 integrase
   1943..2000    +  terminator     his operon terminator: This putative transcriptin terminator from the E. coli his operon has a 2-bp deletion introduced during synthesis. Its efficiency has not been determined.
   2019..2147    -  rep_origin     RSF ori (fragment): Plasmids containing the RSF 1030 origin of replication can be propagated in E. coli cells that contain additional plasmids with compatible origins.
>Addgene plasmid #154591 | pEPKK0CM0064 | addgene full sequence | sequence record 324531 | Addgene NGS Result
AGGCCGCGTTGCTGGCGTTTTTCCACAGGCTCCGCCCCCCTGACGAGCATCACAAAAATCGACGCTCAAG
TCAGAGGTGGCGAAACCCGACAGGACTATAAAGATACCAGGCGTTTCCCCCTGGAAGCTCCCTCGTGCGC
TCTCCTGTTCCGACCCTGCCGCTTACCGGATACCTGTCCGCCTTTCTCCCTTCGGGAAGCGTGGCGCTTT
CTCATAGCTCACGCTGTAGGTATCTCAGTTCGGTGTAGGTCGTTCGCTCCAAGCTGGGCTGTGTGCACGA
ACCCCCCGTTCAGCCCGACCGCTGCGCCTTATCCGGTAACTATCGTCTTGAGTCCAACCCGGTAAGACAC
GACTTATCGCCACTGGCAGCAGCCACTGGTAACAGGATTAGCAGAGCGAGGTATGTAGGCGGTGCTACAG
AGTTCTTGAAGTGGTGGCCTAACTACGGCTACACTAGAAGAACAGTATTTGGTATCTGCGCTCTGCTGAA
GCCAGTTACCTTCGGAAAAAGAGTTGGTAGCTCTTGATCCGGCAAACAAACCACCGCTGGTAGCGGTGGT
TTTTTTGTTTGCAAGCAGCAGATTACGCGCAGAAAAAAAGGATCTCAAGAAGATCCTTTGATCTTTTCTA
CGGGGTCTGACGCTCAGTGGAACGAAAACTCACGTTAAGGGATTTTGGTCATGAGATTATCAAAAAGGAT
CTTCACCTAGATCCTTTTAAATTAAAAATGAAGTTTTAAATCAATCTAAAGTATATATGAGTAAACTTGG
TCTGACAGCTCGAGGCTTGGATTCTCACCAATAAAAAACGCCCGGCGGCAACCGAGCGTTCTGAACAAAT
CCAGATGGAGTTCTGAGGTCATTACTGGATCTATCAACAGGAGTCCAAGCGAGCTCGATATCAAATTACG
CCCCGCCCTGCCACTCATCGCAGTACTGTTGTAATTCATTAAGCATTCTGCCGACATGGAAGCCATCACA
AACGGCATGATGAACCTGAATCGCCAGCGGCATCAGCACCTTGTCGCCTTGCGTATAATATTTGCCCATG
GTGAAAACGGGGGCGAAGAAGTTGTCCATATTGGCCACGTTTAAATCAAAACTGGTGAAACTCACCCAGG
GATTGGCTGAGACGAAAAACATATTCTCAATAAACCCTTTAGGGAAATAGGCCAGGTTTTCACCGTAACA
CGCCACATCTTGCGAATATATGTGTAGAAACTGCCGGAAATCGTCGTGGTATTCACTCCAGAGCGATGAA
AACGTTTCAGTTTGCTCATGGAAAACGGTGTAACAAGGGTGAACACTATCCCATATCACCAGCTCACCGT
CTTTCATTGCCATACGAAATTCCGGATGAGCATTCATCAGGCGGGCAAGAATGTGAATAAAGGCCGGATA
AAACTTGTGCTTATTTTTCTTTACGGTCTTTAAAAAGGCCGTAATATCCAGCTGAACGGTCTGGTTATAG
GTACATTGAGCAACTGACTGAAATGCCTCAAAATGTTCTTTACGATGCCATTGGGATATATCAACGGTGG
TATATCCAGTGATTTTTTTCTCCATTTTAGCTTCCTTAGCTCCTGAAAATCTCGATAACTCAAAAAATAC
GCCCGGTAGTGATCTTATTTCATTATGGTGAAAGTTGGAACCTCTTACGTGCCCGATCAACTCGAGTGCC
ACCTGACGTCTAAGAAACCATTATTATCATGACATTAACCTATAAAAATAGGCGTATCACGAGGCAGAAT
TTCAGATAAAAAAAATCCTTAGCTTTCGCTAAGGATGATTTCTGGAATTCGGTCTCATGACCGGTGCGGG
TGCCAGGGCGTGCCCTTGGGCTCCCCGGGCGCGTACTCCACTCCCCGAGCCGGTGCGGGTGCCAGGGCGT
GCCCTTGGGCTCCCCGGGCGCGTACTCCACTCCCCCCATCGAGACCCTGCAGTCCGGCAAAAAAGGGCAA
GGTGTCACCACCCTGCCCTTTTTCTTTAAAACCGAAAAGATTACTTCGCGTTATGCAGGCTTCCTCGCTC
ACTGACTCGCTGCGCTCGGTCGTTCGGCTGCGGCGAGCGGTATCAGCTCACTCAAAGGCGGTAATACGGT
TATCCACAGAATCAGGGGATAACGCAGGAAAGAACATGTGAGCAAAAGGCCAGCAAAAGGCCAGGAACCG
TAAAA
